>Addgene plasmid #148697 | pnEA-NpGstar_AF | depositor full sequence | sequence record 291145 | Full Sequence
TTCTTGAAGACGAAAGGGCCTCGTGATACGCCTATTTTTATAGGTTAATGTCATGATAATAATGGTTTCT
TAGACGTCAGGTGGCACTTTTCGGGGAAATGTGCGCGGAACCCCTATTTGTTTATTTTTCTAAATACATT
CAAATATGTATCCGCTCATGAGACAATAACCCTGATAAATGCTTCAATAATATTGAAAAAGGAAGAGTAT
GAGTATTCAACATTTCCGTGTCGCCCTTATTCCCTTTTTTGCGGCATTTTGCCTTCCTGTTTTTGCTCAC
CCAGAAACGCTGGTGAAAGTAAAAGATGCTGAAGATCAGTTGGGTGCACGAGTGGGTTACATCGAACTGG
ATCTCAACAGCGGTAAGATCCTTGAGAGTTTTCGCCCCGAAGAACGTTTTCCAATGATGAGCACTTTTAA
AGTTCTGCTATGTGGCGCGGTATTATCCCGTGTTGACGCCGGGCAAGAGCAACTCGGTCGCCGCATACAC
TATTCTCAGAATGACTTGGTTGAGTACTCACCAGTCACAGAAAAGCATCTTACGGATGGCATGACAGTAA
GAGAATTATGCAGTGCTGCCATAACCATGAGTGATAACACTGCGGCCAACTTACTTCTGACAACGATCGG
AGGACCGAAGGAGCTAACCGCTTTTTTGCACAACATGGGGGATCATGTAACTCGCCTTGATCGTTGGGAA
CCGGAGCTGAATGAAGCCATACCAAACGACGAGCGTGACACCACGATGCCTGCAGCAATGGCAACAACGT
TGCGCAAACTATTAACTGGCGAACTACTTACTCTAGCTTCCCGGCAACAATTAATAGACTGGATGGAGGC
GGATAAAGTTGCAGGACCACTTCTGCGCTCGGCCCTTCCGGCTGGCTGGTTTATTGCTGATAAATCTGGA
GCCGGTGAGCGTGGGTCTCGCGGTATCATTGCAGCACTGGGGCCAGATGGTAAGCCCTCCCGTATCGTAG
TTATCTACACGACGGGGAGTCAGGCAACTATGGATGAACGAAATAGACAGATCGCTGAGATAGGTGCCTC
ACTGATTAAGCATTGGTAACTGTCAGACCAAGTTTACTCATATATACTTTAGATTGATTTAAAACTTCAT
TTTTAATTTAAAAGGATCTAGGTGAAGATCCTTTTTGATAATCTCATGACCAAAATCCCTTAACGTGAGT
TTTCGTTCCACTGAGCGTCAGACCCCGTAGAAAAGATCAAAGGATCTTCTTGAGATCCTTTTTTTCTGCG
CGTAATCTGCTGCTTGCAAACAAAAAAACCACCGCTACCAGCGGTGGTTTGTTTGCCGGATCAAGAGCTA
CCAACTCTTTTTCCGAAGGTAACTGGCTTCAGCAGAGCGCAGATACCAAATACTGTCCTTCTAGTGTAGC
CGTAGTTAGGCCACCACTTCAAGAACTCTGTAGCACCGCCTACATACCTCGCTCTGCTAATCCTGTTACC
AGTGGCTGCTGCCAGTGGCGATAAGTCGTGTCTTACCGGGTTGGACTCAAGACGATAGTTACCGGATAAG
GCGCAGCGGTCGGGCTGAACGGGGGGTTCGTGCACACAGCCCAGCTTGGAGCGAACGACCTACACCGAAC
TGAGATACCTACAGCGTGAGCTATGAGAAAGCGCCACGCTTCCCGAAGGGAGAAAGGCGGACAGGTATCC
GGTAAGCGGCAGGGTCGGAACAGGAGAGCGCACGAGGGAGCTTCCAGGGGGAAACGCCTGGTATCTTTAT
AGTCCTGTCGGGTTTCGCCACCTCTGACTTGAGCGTCGATTTTTGTGATGCTCGTCAGGGGGGCGGAGCC
TATGGAAAAACGCCAGCAACGCGGCCTTTTTACGGTTCCTGGCCTTTTGCTGGCCTTTTGCTCACATGTT
CTTTCCTGCGTTATCCCCTGATTCTGTGGATAACCGTATTACCGCCTTTGAGTGAGCTGATACCGCTCGC
CGCAGCCGAACGACCGAGCGCAGCGAGTCAGTGAGCGAGGAAGCGGAAGAGCGCCTGATGCGGTATTTTC
TCCTTACGCATCTGTGCGGTATTTCACACCGCATATATGGTGCACTCTCAGTACAATCTGCTCTGATGCC
GCATAGTTAAGCCAGTATACACTCCGCTATCGCTACGTGACTGGGTCATGGCTGCGCCCCGACACCCGCC
AACACCCGCTGACGCGCCCTGACGGGCTTGTCTGCTCCCGGCATCCGCTTACAGACAAGCTGTGACCGTC
TCCGGGAGCTGCATGTGTCAGAGGTTTTCACCGTCATCACCGAAACGCGCGAGGCAGCTGCGGTAAAGCT
CATCAGCGTGGTCGTGAAGCGATTCACAGATGTCTGCCTGTTCATCCGCGTCCAGCTCGTTGAGTTTCTC
CAGAAGCGTTAATGTCTGGCTTCTGATAAAGCGGGCCATGTTAAGGGCGGTTTTTTCCTGTTTGGTCACT
GATGCCTCCGTGTAAGGGGGATTTCTGTTCATGGGGGTAATGATACCGATGAAACGAGAGAGGATGCTCA
CGATACGGGTTACTGATGATGAACATGCCCGGTTACTGGAACGTTGTGAGGGTAAACAACTGGCGGTATG
GATGCGGCGGGACCAGAGAAAAATCACTCAGGGTCAATGCCAGCGCTTCGTTAATACAGATGTAGGTGTT
CCACAGGGTAGCCAGCAGCATCCTGCGATGCAGATCCGGAACATAATGGTGCAGGGCGCTGACTTCCGCG
TTTCCAGACTTTACGAAACACGGAAACCGAAGACCATTCATGTTGTTGCTCAGGTCGCAGACGTTTTGCA
GCAGCAGTCGCTTCACGTTCGCTCGCGTATCGGTGATTCATTCTGCTAACCAGTAAGGCAACCCCGCCAG
CCTAGCCGGGTCCTCAACGACAGGAGCACGATCATGCGCACCCGTGGCCAGGACCCAACGCTGCCCGAGA
TGCGCCGCGTGCGGCTGCTGGAGATGGCGGACGCGATGGATATGTTCTGCCAAGGGTTGGTTTGCGCATT
CACAGTTCTCCGCAAGAATTGATTGGCTCCAATTCTTGGAGTGGTGAATCCGTTAGCGAGGTGCCGCCGG
CTTCCATTCAGGTCGAGGTGGCCCGGCTCCATGCACCGCGACGCAACGCGGGGAGGCAGACAAGGTATAG
GGCGGCGCCTACAATCCATGCCAACCCGTTCCATGTGCTCGCCGAGGCGGCATAAATCGCCGTGACGATC
AGCGGTCCAGTGATCGAAGTTAGGCTGGTAAGAGCCGCGAGCGATCCTTGAAGCTGTCCCTGATGGTCGT
CATCTACCTGCCTGGACAGCATGGCCTGCAACGCGGGCATCCCGATGCCGCCGGAAGCGAGAAGAATCAT
AATGGGGAAGGCCATCCAGCCTCGCGTCGCGAACGCCAGCAAGACGTAGCCCAGCGCGTCGGCCGCCATG
CCGGCGATAATGGCCTGCTTCTCGCCGAAACGTTTGGTGGCGGGACCAGTGACGAAGGCTTGAGCGAGGG
CGTGCAAGATTCCGAATACCGCAAGCGACAGGCCGATCATCGTCGCGCTCCAGCGAAAGCGGTCCTCGCC
GAAAATGACCCAGAGCGCTGCCGGCACCTGTCCTACGAGTTGCATGATAAAGAAGACAGTCATAAGTGCG
GCGACGATAGTCATGCCCCGCGCCCACCGGAAGGAGCTGACTGGGTTGAAGGCTCTCAAGGGCATCGGTC
GAGATCCCGGTGCCTAATGAGTGAGCTAACTTACATTAATTGCGTTGCGCTCACTGCCCGCTTTCCAGTC
GGGAAACCTGTCGTGCCAGCTGCATTAATGAATCGGCCAACGCGCGGGGAGAGGCGGTTTGCGTATTGGG
CGCCAGGGTGGTTTTTCTTTTCACCAGTGAGACGGGCAACAGCTGATTGCCCTTCACCGCCTGGCCCTGA
GAGAGTTGCAGCAAGCGGTCCACGCTGGTTTGCCCCAGCAGGCGAAAATCCTGTTTGATGGTGGTTAACG
GCGGGATATAACATGAGCTGTCTTCGGTATCGTCGTATCCCACTACCGAGATATCCGCACCAACGCGCAG
CCCGGACTCGGTAATGGCGCGCATTGCGCCCAGCGCCATCTGATCGTTGGCAACCAGCATCGCAGTGGGA
ACGATGCCCTCATTCAGCATTTGCATGGTTTGTTGAAAACCGGACATGGCACTCCAGTCGCCTTCCCGTT
CCGCTATCGGCTGAATTTGATTGCGAGTGAGATATTTATGCCAGCCAGCCAGACGCAGACGCGCCGAGAC
AGAACTTAATGGGCCCGCTAACAGCGCGATTTGCTGGTGACCCAATGCGACCAGATGCTCCACGCCCAGT
CGCGTACCGTCTTCATGGGAGAAAATAATACTGTTGATGGGTGTCTGGTCAGAGACATCAAGAAATAACG
CCGGAACATTAGTGCAGGCAGCTTCCACAGCAATGGCATCCTGGTCATCCAGCGGATAGTTAATGATCAG
CCCACTGACGCGTTGCGCGAGAAGATTGTGCACCGCCGCTTTACAGGCTTCGACGCCGCTTCGTTCTACC
ATCGACACCACCACGCTGGCACCCAGTTGATCGGCGCGAGATTTAATCGCCGCGACAATTTGCGACGGCG
CGTGCAGGGCCAGACTGGAGGTGGCAACGCCAATCAGCAACGACTGTTTGCCCGCCAGTTGTTGTGCCAC
GCGGTTGGGAATGTAATTCAGCTCCGCCATCGCCGCTTCCACTTTTTCCCGCGTTTTCGCAGAAACGTGG
CTGGCCTGGTTCACCACGCGGGAAACGGTCTGATAAGAGACACCGGCATACTCTGCGACATCGTATAACG
TTACTGGTTTCACATTCACCACCCTGAATTGACTCTCTTCCGGGCGCTATCATGCCATACCGCGAAAGGT
TTTGCGCCATTCGATGGTGTCCGGGATCTCGACGCTCTCCCTTATGCGACTCCTGCATTAGGAAGCAGCC
CAGTAGTAGGTTGAGGCCGTTGAGCACCGCCGCCGCAAGGAATGGTGCATGCAAGGAGATGGCGCCCAAC
AGTCCCCCGGCCACGGGGCCTGCCACCATACCCACGCCGAAACAAGCGCTCATGAGCCCGAAGTGGCGAG
CCCGATCTTCCCCATCGGTGATGTCGGCGATATAGGCGCCAGCAACCGCACCTGTGGCGCCGGTGATGCC
GGCCACGATGCGTCCGGCGTAGAGGATCGAGATCTCGATCCCGCGAAATTAATACGACTCACTATAGGGG
AATTGTGAGCGGATAACAATTCCCCACTAGTAATAATTTTGTTTAACTTTAAGAAGGAGATATACCATGG
GCATGTCCCCTATACTAGGTTATTGGAAAATTAAGGGCCTTGTGCAACCCACTCGACTTCTTTTGGAATA
TCTTGAAGAAAAATATGAAGAGCATTTGTATGAGCGCGATGAAGGTGATAAATGGCGAAACAAAAAGTTT
GAATTGGGTTTGGAGTTTCCCAATCTTCCTTATTATATTGATGGTGATGTTAAATTAACACAGTCTATGG
CCATCATACGTTATATAGCTGACAAGCACAACATGTTGGGTGGTTGTCCAAAAGAGCGTGCAGAGATTTC
AATGCTTGAAGGAGCGGTTTTGGATATTAGATACGGTGTTTCGAGAATTGCATATAGTAAAGACTTTGAA
ACTCTCAAAGTTGATTTTCTTAGCAAGCTACCTGAAATGCTGAAAATGTTCGAAGATCGTTTATGTCATA
AAACATATTTAAATGGTGATCATGTAACCCATCCTGACTTCATGTTGTATGACGCTCTTGATGTTGTTTT
ATACATGGACCCAATGTGCCTGGATGCGTTCCCAAAATTAGTTTGTTTTAAAAAACGTATTGAAGCTATC
CCACAAATTGATAAGTACTTGAAATCCAGCAAGTATATAGCATGGCCTTTGCAGGGCTGGCAAGCCACGT
TTGGTGGTGGCGACCATCCGCCAAAATCGGATGGTACCGGCAGCGGCCTGGAAGTTCTGTTCCAGGGGCC
CCATATGCTCGAGCTTAAGCAATTGGGATCCTAATAGTCTAGAGCTAGCCCTAGGAGATCCGGCTGCTAA
CAAAGCCCGAAAGGAAGCTGAGTTGGCTGCTGCCACCGCTGAGCAATAACTAGCATAACCCCTTGGGGCC
TCTAAACGGGTCTTGAGGGGTTTTTTGCTGAAAGGAGGAACTATATCCGGATATCCCGCAAGAGGCCCGG
CAGTACCGGCATAACCAAGCCTATGCCTACAGCATCCAGGGTGACGGTGCCGAGGATGACGATGAGCGCA
TTGTTAGATTTCATACACGGTGCCTGACTGCGTTAGCAATTTAACTGTGATAAACTACCGCATTAAAGCT
TATCGATGATAAGCTGTCAAACATGAGAA
Features (pLannotate 1.2.2; 19 found; start..end, strand, type, name):
    104..208     +  promoter       AmpR promoter: bla
    209..1069    +  CDS            AmpR: β-lactamase; bla; confers resistance to ampicillin, carbenicillin, and related antibiotics
   1240..1828    +  rep_origin     ori: high-copy-number ColE1/pMB1/pBR322/pUC origin of replication
   2014..2156    -  misc_feature   bom: basis of mobility region from pBR322
   2258..2449    -  CDS            rop: Rop protein, which maintains plasmids at low copy number; rop
   2466..2846    +  CDS            YPB1_ECOLX: Protein predicted: Swiss-Prot protein existence level 4. From Escherichia coli.
   3088..3712    -  CDS            TcR (fragment): tetracycline efflux protein; tet; confers resistance to tetracycline
   3727..3748    -  protein_bind   CAP binding site: CAP binding activates transcription in the presence of cAMP. E. coli catabolite activator protein
   3761..4843    -  CDS            lacI: lac repressor; lacI; The lac repressor binds to the lac operator to inhibit transcription in E. coli. This inhibition can be relieved by adding lactose or isopropyl-β-D-thiogalactopyranoside (IPTG).
   4844..4921    -  promoter       lacI promoter: lacI
   4929..5208    -  CDS            TcR (fragment): tetracycline efflux protein; tet; confers resistance to tetracycline
   5230..5248    +  promoter       T7 promoter: promoter for bacteriophage T7 RNA polymerase
   5249..5273    +  protein_bind   lac operator: The lac repressor binds to the lac operator to inhibit transcription in E. coli. This inhibition can be relieved by adding lactose or isopropyl-β-D-thiogalactopyranoside (IPTG). lac repressor encoded by lacI
   5288..5310    +  RBS            RBS: efficient ribosome binding site from bacteriophage T7 gene 10 (Olins and Rangwala, 1989)
   5323..5976    +  CDS            GST26_SCHJA: Experimental evidence at protein level: Swiss-Prot protein existence level 1. GST isoenzymes appear to play a central role in the parasite detoxification system. Other functions are also suspected including a role in increasing the solubility of haematin in the parasite gut. From Schistosoma japonicum (Blood fluke).
   6083..6132    +  CDS            SET1 (fragment): solubility-enhancement tag derived from T7 phage gene 10B
   6140..6187    +  terminator     T7 terminator: transcription terminator for bacteriophage T7 RNA polymerase
   6210..6314    -  CDS            TcR (fragment): tetracycline efflux protein; tet; confers resistance to tetracycline
   6362..6390    -  promoter       tet promoter: E. coli promoter for tetracycline efflux protein gene
