[The description below was written by a language model from this plasmid's Addgene catalogue record and pLannotate feature annotations shown in this document.]
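Description:
pnEA-NpGstar_AF is an empty bacterial expression backbone of about 6.4 kb from the pnEA vector family, designed to produce recombinant proteins in E. coli as fusions to a modified glutathione S-transferase. It is propagated under ampicillin selection through a β-lactamase gene with its native promoter. It replicates from a ColE1/pMB1-type origin accompanied by the pBR322 bom site and the rop gene, which fits the low copy number given in the record. Several disrupted fragments of the tetracycline efflux gene and its promoter are scattered around the expression cassette. These are remnants of the pBR322-derived scaffold and do not form an intact resistance marker.

The expression unit follows a pET-like layout. A T7 promoter is followed immediately by a lac operator, then the efficient ribosome binding site from phage T7 gene 10, the Schistosoma japonicum GST coding sequence, and a T7 terminator further downstream. A plasmid-borne lacI gene with its own promoter supplies the repressor, so transcription should stay low until IPTG is added in a host that provides T7 RNA polymerase. No insert is present. A gene of interest would presumably be cloned between the GST sequence and the terminator to give an N-terminally GST-tagged protein, although the record does not annotate the cloning sites or any protease cleavage site. The short stretch annotated as a fragment of a T7 gene 10-derived tag just before the terminator is probably residual backbone sequence. According to the depositor, the GST carries mutations that improve expression compared with standard GST, but the specific changes are not stated. The associated publication concerns co-expression strategies for assembling multiprotein complexes in bacteria.
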