Addgene plasmid #148697: pnEA-NpGstar_AF
Purpose: (Empty Backbone) Bacterial Expression vector
Depositing lab: Elisa Izaurralde. Depositing organization: Max Planck Institute for Developmental Biology. Publication: Deciphering correct strategies for multiprotein complex assembly by co-expression: application to complexes as large as the histone octamer. Diebold ML, Fribourg S, Koch M, Metzger T, Romier C. J Struct Biol. 2011 Aug;175(2):178-88. doi: 10.1016/j.jsb.2011.02.001. Epub 2011 Feb 12. PubMed 21320604.
Backbone
  Vector backbone: pnEA
  Vector type: Bacterial Expression
Growth in bacteria
  Bacterial resistance: Ampicillin, 100 μg/mL
  Growth temperature: 37°C
  Growth strain: DH5alpha
  Copy number: Low Copy
Gene/Insert
  Gene/Insert name: None
Terms and licenses: Academic/Nonprofit Terms; Industry Terms: Not Available to Industry
Depositor comments: Mutations in the GST give a better expression, than the normal GST Plasmids from this collection were made available to the research community and donated after the lab closed. Please note that the sequence provided by the depositing laboratory may be theoretical/predicted or based on Sanger sequencing results. There may be discrepancies between sequencing results obtained by Addgene and the depositor sequence. If an Addgene verified sequence is not available, please contact before placing your order to request that our lab fully sequence the plasmid.
How to cite: pnEA-NpGstar_AF was a gift from Elisa Izaurralde (Addgene plasmid # 148697 ; http://n2t.net/addgene:148697 ; RRID:Addgene_148697)
